>Addgene plasmid #28118 | CYP11A1 (3N9Z/3NA0) | depositor partial sequence | sequence record 13318 | Author sequence
ATGGCTAAGAAAACGTCCACCCGAAGTCCTCGCCCCTTCAATGAGATCCCCTCTCCTGGTGACAATGGCT
GGCTAAACCTGTACCATTTCTGGAGGGAGACGGGCACACACAAAGTCCACCTTCACCATGTCCAGAATTT
CCAGAAGTATGGCCCGATTTACAGGGAGAAGCTCGGCAACGTGGAGTCGGTTTATGTCATCGACCCTGAA
GATGTGGCCCTTCTCTTTAAGTCCGAGGGCCCCAACCCAGAACGATTCCTCATCCCGCCCTGGGTCGCCT
ATCACCAGTATTACCAGAGACCCATAGGAGTCCTGTTGAAGAAGTCGGCAGCCTGGAAGAAAGACCGGGT
GGCCCTGAACCAGGAGGTGATGGCTCCAGAGGCCACCAAGAACTTTTTGCCCCTGTTGGATGCAGTGTCT
CGGGACTTCGTCAGTGTCCTGCACAGGCGCATCAAGAAGGCGGGCTCCGGAAATTACTCGGGGGACATCA
GTGATGACCTGTTCCGCTTTGCCTTTGAGTCCATCACTAACGTCATTTTTGGGGAGCGCCAGGGGATGCT
GGAGGAAGTAGTGAACCCCGAGGCCCAGCGATTCATTGATGCCATCTACCAGATGTTCCACACCAGCGTC
CCCATGCTCAACCTTCCCCCAGACCTGTTCCGTCTGTTCAGGACCAAGACCTGGAAGGACCATGTGGCTG
CATGGGACGTGATTTTCAGTAAAGCTGACATATACACCCAGAACTTCTACTGGGAATTGAGACAGAAAGG
AAGTGTTCACCACGATTACCGTGGCATCCTCTACAGACTCCTGGGAGACAGCAAGATGTCCTTCGAGGAC
ATCAAGGCCAACGTCACAGAGATGCTGGCAGGAGGGGTGGACACGACGTCCATGACCCTGCAGTGGCACT
TGTATGAGATGGCACGCAACCTGAAGGTGCAGGATATGCTGCGGGCAGAGGTCTTGGCTGCGCGGCACCA
GGCCCAGGGAGACATGGCCACGATGCTACAGCTGGTCCCCCTCCTCAAAGCCAGCATCAAGGAGACACTA
AGACTTCACCCCATCTCCGTGACCCTGCAGAGATATCTTGTAAATGACTTGGTTCTTCGAGATTACATGA
TTCCTGCCAAGACACTGGTGCAAGTGGCCATCTATGCTCTGGGCCGAGAGCCCACCTTCTTCTTCGACCC
GGAAAATTTTGACCCAACCCGATGGCTGAGCAAAGACAAGAACATCACCTACTTCCGGAACTTGGGCTTT
GGCTGGGGTGTGCGGCAGTGTCTGGGACGGCGGATCGCTGAGCTAGAGATGACCATCTTCCTCATCAATA
TGCTGGAGAACTTCAGAGTTGAAATCCAACACCTCAGCGATGTGGGCACCACATTCAACCTCATTCTGAT
GCCTGAAAAGCCCATCTCCTTCACCTTCTGGCCCTTTAACCAGGAAGCAACCCAGCAGCATCACCACCAT
CACCAT
