>Addgene plasmid #28118 | CYP11A1 (3N9Z/3NA0) | addgene partial sequence | sequence record 34442 | 28118 with pCW-SEQ-fwd (ACATCGTATAACGTTACTGG)
TCTCTTCCGGGCGCTATCATGCCATACCGCGAAAGNGTTTTGCACCATTCGATGGTGTCCTGGCACGACA
GGTTTCCCGACTGGAAAGCGGGCAGTGAGCGCAACGCAATTAATGTAAGTTAGCTCACTCATTAGGCACC
CCAGGCTTTACACTTTATGCTTCCGGCTCGTATAATGTGTGGAATTGTGAGCGGATAACAATTTCACACA
GGAAACAGGATCGATCCATCGATGAGCTTACTCCCCATCCCCCTGTTGACAATTAATCATCGGCTCGTAT
AATGTGTGGAATTGTGAGCGGATAACAATTTCACACAGGAAACAGGATCAGCTTACTCCCCATCCCCCTG
TTGACAATTAATCATCGGCTCGTATAATGTGTGGAATTGTGAGCGGATAACAATTTCACACAGGAAACAG
GATCCATCGATGCTTAGGAGGTCATATGGCTAAGAAAACGTCCACCCGAAGTCCTCGCCCCTTCAATGAG
ATCCCCTCTCCTGGTGACAATGGCTGGCTAAACCTGTACCATTTCTGGAGGGAGACGGGCACACACAAAG
TCCACCTTCACCATGTCCAGAATTTCCAGAAGTATGGCCCGATTTACAGGGAGAAGCTCGGCAACGTGGA
GTCGGTTTATGTCATCGACCCTGAAGATGTGGCCCTTCTCTTTAAGTCCGAGGGCCCCAACCCAGAACGA
TTCCTCATCCCGCCCTGGGTCGCCTATCACCAGTATTACCAGAGACCCATAGGAGTCCTGTTGAAGAAGT
CGGCAGCCTGGAAG
