[The description below was written by a language model from this plasmid's Addgene catalogue record.]
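Description:
CYP11A1 (3N9Z/3NA0) is a bacterial expression plasmid built on the pCW-LIC backbone from the Structural Genomics Consortium, a vector of about 7 kb adapted for ligation-independent cloning. It is propagated in standard E. coli cloning strains under ampicillin selection. The record lists the copy number as unknown. It gives no feature table, so the origin of replication, the promoter driving expression and any affinity tags or protease cleavage sites contributed by the backbone are not stated.

The insert is a 1476 bp coding segment of human CYP11A1 (cytochrome P450 family 11, subfamily A, polypeptide 1, also known as P450scc), the mitochondrial cholesterol side-chain cleavage enzyme that converts cholesterol to pregnenolone in the first step of steroid hormone synthesis. It was introduced by ligation-independent cloning at both ends, and the record does not say whether the cloning sites remain intact. The catalogue notes that the insert may not be the complete open reading frame. This is typical of constructs made for crystallography, where boundaries are often trimmed to improve solubility and crystallisation behaviour, although the exact residue range here is not recorded.

The stated purpose is recombinant production of the protein in bacteria for structure determination, and the construct is linked to the deposited crystal structures named in its title. It would suit laboratories that want to reproduce those structures or to prepare purified human CYP11A1 for biochemical, ligand-binding or further structural work.
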