Addgene plasmid #28118: CYP11A1 (3N9Z/3NA0)
Purpose: Bacterial expression for structure determination; may not be full ORF
Depositing lab: Cheryl Arrowsmith. Depositing organization: University of Toronto.
Backbone
  Vector backbone: pCW-LIC (Addgene plasmid 26098)
  Backbone manufacturer: SGC
  Backbone size w/o insert (bp): 6980
  Vector type: Bacterial Expression
Growth in bacteria
  Bacterial resistance: Ampicillin, 100 μg/mL
  Growth temperature: 37°C
  Growth strain: DH5alpha
  Copy number: Unknown
Gene/Insert
  Gene/Insert name: CYP11A1:HPC071-D08:C40435 (alt names: cytochrome P450, family 11, subfamily A, polypeptide 1; PDB: 3N9Z)
  Species: H. sapiens (human)
  Insert size (bp): 1476
  Entrez Gene: CYP11A1 (a.k.a. CYP11A, CYPXIA1, P450SCC)
  Cloning method: Restriction Enzyme; 5′ cloning site Ligation-independent cloning (unknown if destroyed); 3′ cloning site Ligation-independent cloning (unknown if destroyed)
  Sequencing primers: 5′ pCW-SEQ-fwd (ACATCGTATAACGTTACTGG)
Terms and licenses: Academic/Nonprofit Terms; Industry Terms
Depositor comments: PDB: 3N9Z. http://www.thesgc.org/structures/3N9Z/
How to cite: CYP11A1 (3N9Z/3NA0) was a gift from Cheryl Arrowsmith (Addgene plasmid # 28118 ; http://n2t.net/addgene:28118 ; RRID:Addgene_28118)
